Addgene plasmid #220467: pSliceRep_A_miR-196a.M3
Purpose: Dual luciferase reporter for RNAi, with target site within a tunable ORF (version A)
Depositing lab: David Bartel. Depositing organization: Whitehead Institute for Biomedical Research. Publication: The guide-RNA sequence dictates the slicing kinetics and conformational dynamics of the Argonaute silencing complex. Wang PY, Bartel DP. Mol Cell. 2024 Jul 10:S1097-2765(24)00533-1. doi: 10.1016/j.molcel.2024.06.026. PubMed 39025072.
Backbone
  Vector backbone: pBI-CMV1
  Backbone manufacturer: Clontech
  Total vector size (bp): 6913
  Modifications to backbone: Added FLuc and IRES-NanoLuc-PEST degron
  Vector type: Mammalian Expression
Growth in bacteria
  Bacterial resistance: Ampicillin, 100 μg/mL
  Growth temperature: 37°C
  Growth strain: DH5alpha
  Copy number: High Copy
Gene/Insert
  Gene/Insert name: Superfolder GFP
  Species: Synthetic
  Insert size (bp): 801
  Promoter: Minimal CMV
  Tag / fusion protein: 3xFLAG (N terminal on insert)
  Cloning method: Gibson Cloning
  Sequencing primers: 5′ GTTTGACTCACGGGGATTTCC
Terms and licenses: Academic/Nonprofit Terms; Industry Terms: Not Available to Industry
Depositor comments: Please visit https://doi.org/10.1101/2023.10.15.562437 for bioRxiv preprint.
How to cite: pSliceRep_A_miR-196a.M3 was a gift from David Bartel (Addgene plasmid # 220467 ; http://n2t.net/addgene:220467 ; RRID:Addgene_220467)
