[The description below was written by a language model from this plasmid's Addgene catalogue record and pLannotate feature annotations shown in this document.]
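Description:
pSliceRep_A_miR-196a.M3 is a 6.9 kb mammalian expression plasmid built on the bidirectional pBI-CMV1 backbone and designed as a dual-luciferase reporter for RNAi. It is propagated in E. coli through a high-copy ColE1/pUC-type origin and selected with ampicillin via the β-lactamase gene; the record shows no mammalian selection marker, which is consistent with transient transfection use.

A central CMV enhancer drives two divergent transcription units, each terminated by an SV40 polyadenylation signal. In one direction, a minimal CMV promoter expresses firefly luciferase (luc+), which presumably serves as the internal normalisation control. In the other direction, the CMV promoter produces a bicistronic transcript. Its first cistron is an N-terminally 3xFLAG-tagged superfolder GFP, and an iron response element is annotated in the 5′ leader upstream of it. An IRE in that position can make cap-dependent translation responsive to cellular iron status, which is probably how the "tunable ORF" in the stated purpose is achieved, although the record does not say so explicitly. Downstream, an EMCV IRES directs independent translation of NanoLuc fused to hCL1 and PEST degrons, which shorten the reporter's half-life so that its signal follows mRNA levels closely.

According to the catalogue entry, the RNAi target site lies within the tunable ORF. The name points to a miR-196a site, with "M3" presumably denoting a variant, but the site is not annotated in the feature table and its exact nature is not stated. Slicing of the transcript by Argonaute would lower NanoLuc output relative to firefly luciferase, giving a measure of slicing in cells while ribosome traffic over the site is varied.
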