Features (pLannotate 1.2.2; 18 found; start..end, strand, type, name):
     67..370     +  enhancer       CMV enhancer: human cytomegalovirus immediate early enhancer
    371..574     +  promoter       CMV promoter: human cytomegalovirus (CMV) immediate early promoter
    635..669     +  ncRNA          IRE I: Accession: RF00037 - Iron response element I
    736..752     +  CDS            FLAG (fragment): FLAG® epitope tag, followed by an enterokinase cleavage site
    784..1494    +  CDS            Superfolder GFP: Superfolder GFP is a basic (constitutively fluorescent) green fluorescent protein published in 2005, derived from Aequorea victoria. It is reported to be a very rapidly-maturing weak dimer.
   1616..2078    +  misc_feature   IRES: internal ribosome entry site (IRES) of the encephalomyocarditis virus (EMCV)
   2104..2616    +  CDS            Nluc: NanoLuc® luciferase human codon-optimized
   2626..2673    +  CDS            hCL1: non-ORF yeast peptide conferring ubiquitin-dependent degradation human codon-optimized
   2680..2796    +  CDS            hPEST: PEST degradation sequence from mouse ornithine decarboxylase human codon-optimized
   2832..2915    +  CDS            large T antigen (fragment): large T antigen from SV40 (simian virus 40)
   2938..3019    +  polyA_signal   SV40 poly(A) signal: SV40 polyadenylation signal
   3201..3789    -  rep_origin     ori: high-copy-number ColE1/pMB1/pBR322/pUC origin of replication
   3960..4820    -  CDS            AmpR: β-lactamase; bla; confers resistance to ampicillin, carbenicillin, and related antibiotics
   4821..4925    -  promoter       AmpR promoter: bla
   4958..5039    -  polyA_signal   SV40 poly(A) signal: SV40 polyadenylation signal
   5062..5145    -  CDS            large T antigen (fragment): large T antigen from SV40 (simian virus 40)
   5162..6814    -  CDS            luciferase: firefly luciferase; luc+; enhanced luc+ version of the luciferase gene
   6868..6902    -  promoter       minimal CMV promoter (fragment): human cytomegalovirus (CMV) immediate early promoter
>Addgene plasmid #220467 | pSliceRep_A_miR-196a.M3 | addgene full sequence | sequence record 443341 | Addgene NGS Result
CTCGAGTAGTTATTAATAGTAATCAATTACGGGGTCATTAGTTCATAGCCCATATATGGAGTTCCGCGTT
ACATAACTTACGGTAAATGGCCCGCCTGGCTGACCGCCCAACGACCCCCGCCCATTGACGTCAATAATGA
CGTATGTTCCCATAGTAACGCCAATAGGGACTTTCCATTGACGTCAATGGGTGGAGTATTTACGGTAAAC
TGCCCACTTGGCAGTACATCAAGTGTATCATATGCCAAGTACGCCCCCTATTGACGTCAATGACGGTAAA
TGGCCCGCCTGGCATTATGCCCAGTACATGACCTTATGGGACTTTCCTACTTGGCAGTACATCTACGTAT
TAGTCATCGCTATTACCATGGTGATGCGGTTTTGGCAGTACATCAATGGGCGTGGATAGCGGTTTGACTC
ACGGGGATTTCCAAGTCTCCACCCCATTGACGTCAATGGGAGTTTGTTTTGGCACCAAAATCAACGGGAC
TTTCCAAAATGTCGTAACAACTCCGCCCCATTGACGCAAATGGGCGGTAGGCGTGTACGGTGGGAGGTCT
ATATAAGCAGAGCTGGTTTAGTGAACCGTCAGATCCGCTAGGGATCCTCTAGTCAGCTGACGCGTGCTAG
CGCGGGGGTTTCCTGCTTCAACAGTGCTTGGACGGAACCCGAGCTTACGTAGCCACCATGGCGGACTACA
AAGACCACGACGGTGATTATAAAGATCATGATATCGATTACAAGGACGACGACGATAAGACCCAAAAACA
TGCAATTACCTACAGCAAAGGAGAAGAACTTTTCACTGGAGTTGTCCCAATTCTTGTTGAATTAGATGGT
GATGTTAATGGGCACAAATTTTCTGTCCGTGGAGAGGGTGAAGGTGATGCTACAAACGGAAAACTCACCC
TTAAATTTATTTGCACTACTGGAAAACTACCTGTTCCGTGGCCAACACTTGTCACTACTCTGACCTATGG
TGTTCAATGCTTTTCCCGTTATCCGGATCACATGAAACGGCATGACTTTTTCAAGAGTGCCATGCCCGAA
GGTTATGTACAGGAACGCACTATATCTTTCAAAGATGACGGGACCTACAAGACGCGTGCTGAAGTCAAGT
TTGAAGGTGATACCCTTGTTAATCGTATCGAGTTAAAGGGTATTGATTTTAAAGAAGATGGAAACATTCT
TGGACACAAACTCGAGTACAACTTTAACTCACACAATGTATACATCACGGCAGACAAACAAAAGAATGGA
ATCAAAGCTAACTTCAAAATTCGCCACAACGTTGAAGATGGTTCCGTTCAACTAGCAGACCATTATCAAC
AAAATACTCCAATTGGCGATGGCCCTGTCCTTTTACCAGACAACCATTACCTGTCGACACAATCTGTCCT
TTCGAAAGATCCCAACGAAAAGCGTGACCACATGGTCCTTCTTGAGTTTGTAACTGCTGCTGGGATTACA
CATGGCATGGATGAGCTCTACAAATAACCGCGGCCCCTCTCCCTCCCCCCCCCCCTAACGTTACTGGCCG
AAGCCGCTTGGAATAAGGCCGGTGTGCGTTTGTCTATATGTTATTTTCCACCATATTGCCGTCTTTTGGC
AATGTGAGGGCCCGGAAACCTGGCCCTGTCTTCTTGACGAGCATTCCTAGGGGTCTTTCCCCTCTCGCCA
AAGGAATGCAAGGTCTGTTGAATGTCGTGAAGGAAGCAGTTCCTCTGGAAGCTTCTTGAAGACAAACAAC
GTCTGTAGCGACCCTTTGCAGGCAGCGGAACCCCCCACCTGGCGACAGGTGCCTCTGCGGCCAAAAGCCA
CGTGTATAAGATACACCTGCAAAGGCGGCACAACCCCAGTGCCACGTTGTGAGTTGGATAGTTGTGGAAA
GAGTCAAATGGCTCTCCTCAAGCGTATTCAACAAGGGGCTGAAGGATGCCCAGAAGGTACCCCATTGTAT
GGGATCTGATCTGGGGCCTCGGTGCACATGCTTTACATGTGTTTAGTCGAGGTTAAAAAAACGTCTAGGC
CCCCCGAACCACGGGGACGTGGTTTTCCTTTGAAAAACACGATGATAATATGGCCACAACCTACGTAGCC
ACCATGGTCTTCACACTCGAAGATTTCGTTGGGGACTGGCGACAGACAGCCGGCTACAACCTGGACCAAG
TCCTTGAACAGGGAGGTGTGTCCAGTTTGTTTCAGAATCTCGGGGTGTCCGTAACTCCGATCCAAAGGAT
TGTCCTGAGCGGTGAAAATGGGCTGAAGATCGACATCCATGTCATCATCCCGTATGAAGGTCTGAGCGGC
GACCAAATGGGCCAGATCGAAAAAATTTTTAAGGTGGTGTACCCTGTGGATGATCATCACTTTAAGGTGA
TCCTGCACTATGGCACACTGGTAATCGACGGGGTTACGCCGAACATGATCGACTATTTCGGACGGCCGTA
TGAAGGCATCGCCGTGTTCGACGGCAAAAAGATCACTGTAACAGGGACCCTGTGGAACGGCAACAAAATT
ATCGACGAGCGCCTGATCAACCCCGACGGCTCCCTGCTGTTCCGAGTAACCATCAACGGAGTGACCGGCT
GGCGGCTGTGCGAACGCATTCTGGCGGGATCGGGAGCTTGCAAGAACTGGTTCAGTAGCTTAAGCCACTT
TGTGATCCACCTTAACAGCCACGGCTTCCCTCCCGAGGTGGAGGAGCAGGCCGCCGGCACCCTGCCCATG
AGCTGCGCCCAGGAGAGCGGCATGGATAGACACCCTGCTGCTTGCGCCAGCGCCAGGATCAACGTCCCGC
ATCGATAAGCTTGTCGACGATATCTCCAGAGGATCATAATCAGCCATACCACATTTGTAGAGGTTTTACT
TGCTTTAAAAAACCTCCCACACCTCCCCCTGAACCTGAAACATAAAATGAATGCAATTGTTGTTGTTAAC
TTGTTTATTGCAGCTTATAATGGTTACAAATAAAGCAATAGCATCACAAATTTCACAAATAAAGCATTTT
TTTCACTGCCCCGAGCTTCCTCGCTCACTGACTCGCTGCGCTCGGTCGTTCGGCTGCGGCGAGCGGTATC
AGCTCACTCAAAGGCGGTAATACGGTTATCCACAGAATCAGGGGATAACGCAGGAAAGAACATGTGAGCA
AAAGGCCAGCAAAAGGCCAGGAACCGTAAAAAGGCCGCGTTGCTGGCGTTTTTCCATAGGCTCCGCCCCC
CTGACGAGCATCACAAAAATCGACGCTCAAGTCAGAGGTGGCGAAACCCGACAGGACTATAAAGATACCA
GGCGTTTCCCCCTGGAAGCTCCCTCGTGCGCTCTCCTGTTCCGACCCTGCCGCTTACCGGATACCTGTCC
GCCTTTCTCCCTTCGGGAAGCGTGGCGCTTTCTCATAGCTCACGCTGTAGGTATCTCAGTTCGGTGTAGG
TCGTTCGCTCCAAGCTGGGCTGTGTGCACGAACCCCCCGTTCAGCCCGACCGCTGCGCCTTATCCGGTAA
CTATCGTCTTGAGTCCAACCCGGTAAGACACGACTTATCGCCACTGGCAGCAGCCACTGGTAACAGGATT
AGCAGAGCGAGGTATGTAGGCGGTGCTACAGAGTTCTTGAAGTGGTGGCCTAACTACGGCTACACTAGAA
GAACAGTATTTGGTATCTGCGCTCTGCTGAAGCCAGTTACCTTCGGAAAAAGAGTTGGTAGCTCTTGATC
CGGCAAACAAACCACCGCTGGTAGCGGTGGTTTTTTTGTTTGCAAGCAGCAGATTACGCGCAGAAAAAAA
GGATCTCAAGAAGATCCTTTGATCTTTTCTACGGGGTCTGACGCTCAGTGGAACGAAAACTCACGTTAAG
GGATTTTGGTCATGAGATTATCAAAAAGGATCTTCACCTAGATCCTTTTAAATTAAAAATGAAGTTTTAA
ATCAATCTAAAGTATATATGAGTAAACTTGGTCTGACAGTTACCAATGCTTAATCAGTGAGGCACCTATC
TCAGCGATCTGTCTATTTCGTTCATCCATAGTTGCCTGACTCCCCGTCGTGTAGATAACTACGATACGGG
AGGGCTTACCATCTGGCCCCAGTGCTGCAATGATACCGCGAGACCCACGCTCACCGGCTCCAGATTTATC
AGCAATAAACCAGCCAGCCGGAAGGGCCGAGCGCAGAAGTGGTCCTGCAACTTTATCCGCCTCCATCCAG
TCTATTAATTGTTGCCGGGAAGCTAGAGTAAGTAGTTCGCCAGTTAATAGTTTGCGCAACGTTGTTGCCA
TTGCTACAGGCATCGTGGTGTCACGCTCGTCGTTTGGTATGGCTTCATTCAGCTCCGGTTCCCAACGATC
AAGGCGAGTTACATGATCCCCCATGTTGTGCAAAAAAGCGGTTAGCTCCTTCGGTCCTCCGATCGTTGTC
AGAAGTAAGTTGGCCGCAGTGTTATCACTCATGGTTATGGCAGCACTGCATAATTCTCTTACTGTCATGC
CATCCGTAAGATGCTTTTCTGTGACTGGTGAGTACTCAACCAAGTCATTCTGAGAATAGTGTATGCGGCG
ACCGAGTTGCTCTTGCCCGGCGTCAACACGGGATAATACCGCGCCACATAGCAGAACTTTAAAAGTGCTC
ATCATTGGAAAACGTTCTTCGGGGCGAAAACTCTCAAGGATCTTACCGCTGTTGAGATCCAGTTCGATGT
AACCCACTCGTGCACCCAACTGATCTTCAGCATCTTTTACTTTCACCAGCGTTTCTGGGTGAGCAAAAAC
AGGAAGGCAAAATGCCGCAAAAAAGGGAATAAGGGCGACACGGAAATGTTGAATACTCATACTCTTCCTT
TTTCAATATTATTGAAGCATTTATCAGGGTTATTGTCTCATGAGCGGATACATATTTGAATGTATTTAGA
AAAATAAACAAATAGGGGTTCCGCGCACATTTCCCCGAAAAGTGCCACCTGACGTCGGCAGTGAAAAAAA
TGCTTTATTTGTGAAATTTGTGATGCTATTGCTTTATTTGTAACCATTATAAGCTGCAATAAACAAGTTA
ACAACAACAATTGCATTCATTTTATGTTTCAGGTTCAGGGGGAGGTGTGGGAGGTTTTTTAAAGCAAGTA
AAACCTCTACAAATGTGGTATGGCTGATTATGATCCTCTAGACTGCAGCCTTTACACGGCGATCTTTCCG
CCCTTCTTGGCCTTTATGAGGATCTCTCTGATTTTTCTTGCGTCGAGTTTTCCGGTAAGACCTTTCGGTA
CTTCGTCCACAAACACAACTCCTCCGCGCAACTTTTTCGCGGTTGTTACTTGACTGGCGACGTAATCCAC
GATCTCTTTTTCCGTCATCGTCTTTCCGTGCTCCAAAACAACAACGGCGGCGGGAAGTTCACCGGCGTCA
TCGTCGGGAAGACCTGCGACACCTGCGTCGAAGATGTTGGGGTGTTGGAGCAAGATGGATTCCAATTCAG
CGGGAGCCACCTGATAGCCTTTGTACTTAATCAGAGACTTCAGGCGGTCAACGATGAAGAAGTGTTCGTC
TTCGTCCCAGTAAGCTATGTCTCCAGAATGTAGCCATCCATCCTTGTCAATCAAGGCGTTGGTCGCTTCC
GGATTGTTTACATAACCGGACATAATCATAGGACCTCTCACACACAGTTCGCCTCTTTGATTAACGCCCA
GCGTTTTCCCGGTATCCAGATCCACAACCTTCGCTTCAAAAAATGGAACAACTTTACCGACCGCGCCCGG
TTTATCATCCCCCTCGGGTGTAATCAGAATAGCTGATGTAGTCTCAGTGAGCCCATATCCTTGCCTGATA
CCTGGCAGATGGAACCTCTTGGCAACCGCTTCCCCGACTTCCTTAGAGAGGGGAGCGCCACCAGAAGCAA
TTTCGTGTAAATTAGATAAATCGTATTTGTCAATCAGAGTGCTTTTGGCGAAGAAGGAGAATAGGGTTGG
CACCAGCAGCGCACTTTGAATCTTGTAATCCTGAAGGCTCCTCAGAAACAGCTCTTCTTCAAATCTATAC
ATTAAGACGACTCGAAATCCACATATCAAATATCCGAGTGTAGTAAACATTCCAAAACCGTGATGGAATG
GAACAACACTTAAAATCGCAGTATCCGGAATGATTTGATTGCCAAAAATAGGATCTCTGGCATGCGAGAA
TCTCACGCAGGCAGTTCTATGAGGCAGAGCGACACCTTTAGGCAGACCAGTAGATCCAGAGGAGTTCATG
ATCAGTGCAATTGTCTTGTCCCTATCGAAGGACTCTGGCACAAAATCGTATTCATTAAAACCGGGAGGTA
GATGAGATGTGACGAACGTGTACATCGACTGAAATCCCTGGTAATCCGTTTTAGAATCCATGATAATAAT
TTTTTGGATGATTGGGAGCTTTTTTTGCACGTTCAAAATTTTTTGCAACCCCTTTTTGGAAACGAACACC
ACGGTAGGCTGCGAAATGCCCATACTGTTGAGCAATTCACGTTCATTATAAATGTCGTTCGCGGGCGCAA
CTGCAACTCCGATAAATAACGCGCCCAACACCGGCATAAAGAATTGAAGAGAGTTTTCACTGCATACGAC
GATTCTGTGATTTGTATTCAGCCCATATCGTTTCATAGCTTCTGCCAACCGAACGGACATTTCGAAGTAC
TCAGCGTAAGTGATGTCCACCTCGATATGTGCATCTGTAAAAGCAATTGTTCCAGGAACCAGGGCGTATC
TCTTCATAGCCTTATGCAGTTGCTCTCCAGCGGTTCCATCTTCCAGCGGATAGAATGGCGCCGGGCCTTT
CTTTATGTTTTTGGCGTCTTCCATCCCGCGGCATATGACCGGTGAATTCTCCAGGCGATCTGACGGTTCA
CTAAACGAGCTCTGCTTATATAGGCCTCCCACCGTACACGCCACCTCGACATA
